Addgene plasmid #136862: pEBTetBl-CLIP-Cep76
Purpose: Mammalian expression of the centrosomal protein Cep76 N-terminally fused to CLIP-tag
Depositing lab: Kai Johnsson. Depositing organization: Swiss Federal Institute of Technology (EPFL). Publication: Selective chemical crosslinking reveals a Cep57-Cep63-Cep152 centrosomal complex. Lukinavicius G, Lavogina D, Orpinell M, Umezawa K, Reymond L, Garin N, Gonczy P, Johnsson K. Curr Biol. 2013 Feb 4;23(3):265-70. doi: 10.1016/j.cub.2012.12.030. Epub 2013 Jan 17. PubMed 23333316.
Backbone
  Vector backbone: pEBTetBl
  Backbone size w/o insert (bp): 10943
  Vector type: Mammalian Expression
  Selectable markers: Blasticidin
Growth in bacteria
  Bacterial resistance: Ampicillin, 100 μg/mL
  Growth temperature: 37°C
  Growth strain: DH5alpha
  Copy number: High Copy
Gene/Insert
  Gene/Insert name: CLIP-Cep76
  Species: H. sapiens (human), Synthetic
  Insert size (bp): 2853
  Entrez Gene: CEP76 (a.k.a. C18orf9, HsT1705)
  Promoter: CMV-TetO2
  Tag / fusion protein: FLAG-tag / His-tag (N terminal on insert)
  Cloning method: Gateway Cloning
  Sequencing primers: 5′ CMV_Fwd; 3′ BGH_Rev
Terms and licenses: Academic/Nonprofit Terms; Industry Terms: Not Available to Industry
How to cite: pEBTetBl-CLIP-Cep76 was a gift from Kai Johnsson (Addgene plasmid # 136862 ; http://n2t.net/addgene:136862 ; RRID:Addgene_136862)
