[The description below was written by a language model from this plasmid's Addgene catalogue record and pLannotate feature annotations shown in this document.]
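Description:
pEBTetBl-CLIP-Cep76 is an episomal, tetracycline-regulated mammalian expression plasmid built on the pEBTetBl backbone. In E. coli it is maintained at high copy through a ColE1/pUC-type origin with ampicillin resistance. In mammalian cells, the Epstein-Barr virus oriP origin together with an EBNA1 coding sequence lets the plasmid replicate and persist extrachromosomally. An SV40 promoter-driven blasticidin S deaminase cassette provides selection for cells that retain it. Short annotated fragments of other EBV genes and of pBR322 sequences (tet promoter, TcR, bom) appear to be backbone remnants rather than functional parts.

The payload is human CEP76, a centrosomal protein that limits centriole duplication to once per cell cycle, fused at its N terminus to the CLIP-tag. The CLIP-tag is annotated here as an MGMT fragment because it is an engineered derivative of human O6-alkylguanine-DNA alkyltransferase that reacts covalently with benzylcytosine substrates. The catalogue lists N-terminal FLAG and His tags, of which only the His tag is picked up in the feature tables, just upstream of the CLIP-tag. CEP76 was inserted by Gateway recombination and is flanked by attB1 and attB2 sites, with a bGH polyadenylation signal downstream.

Expression is driven by a CMV enhancer/promoter carrying two tet operator sites (CMV-TetO2). The same plasmid also encodes TetR, expressed from a separate cassette with RSV promoter elements, a rabbit β-globin intron and an SV40 poly(A) signal. TetR therefore represses the fusion until tetracycline or doxycycline is added. The associated publication concerns selective chemical crosslinking of centrosomal proteins, consistent with use for inducible expression and covalent labelling or crosslinking of tagged Cep76.

The two sequence records differ by about 100 nt. The sequencing-derived record shows a shorter oriP, a difference that may lie in its repetitive region.
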