Features (pLannotate 1.2.2; 31 found; start..end, strand, type, name):
     85..196     +  polyA_signal   bGH poly(A) signal: bovine growth hormone polyadenylation signal
    737..2526    -  rep_origin     oriP: Epstein-Barr virus oriP replication origin (Yates et al., 2000)
   2527..2745    -  CDS            gL (fragment): GL_EBVB9 - Experimental evidence at protein level: Swiss-Prot protein existence level 1. The heterodimer glycoprotein H-glycoprotein L is required for the fusion of viral and plasma membranes leading to virus entry into the host cell. Acts as a functional inhibitor of gH and maintains gH in an inhibited form. Upon binding to host integrins, gL dissociates from gH leading to activation of the viral fusion glycoproteins gB and gH. Fusion of EBV with B-lymphocytes requires the additional receptor- binding protein gp42, which forms a complex with gH/gL. The heterodimer gH/gL targets also host EPHA
   2828..4755    -  CDS            EBNA1 (fragment): Epstein-Barr nuclear antigen 1, also known as EBNA-1 crucial for latent viral infection, and for episomal amplification of vectors containing the oriP origin (Okita et al., 2013)
   4793..5137    -  CDS            BRRF2_EBVB9 (fragment): Protein inferred from homology: Swiss-Prot protein existence level 3. From Epstein-Barr virus (strain B95-8) (HHV-4) (Human herpesvirus 4).
   5140..5163    -  promoter       tet promoter (fragment): E. coli promoter for tetracycline efflux protein gene
   5276..5380    +  promoter       AmpR promoter: bla
   5381..6241    +  CDS            AmpR: β-lactamase; bla; confers resistance to ampicillin, carbenicillin, and related antibiotics
   6412..7000    +  rep_origin     ori: high-copy-number ColE1/pMB1/pBR322/pUC origin of replication
   7046..7169    -  CDS            TcR (fragment): tetracycline efflux protein; tet; confers resistance to tetracycline
   7207..7504    +  promoter       SV40 promoter: SV40 enhancer and early promoter
   7526..7908    +  CDS            BSD (fragment): blasticidin S deaminase; Aspergillus terreus BSD; confers resistance to blasticidin
   7952..8086    +  polyA_signal   SV40 poly(A) signal: SV40 polyadenylation signal
   8208..8260    -  misc_feature   bom (fragment): basis of mobility region from pBR322
   8391..8484    +  ncRNA          Retro dr1: Accession: RF00214 - Retrovirus direct repeat 1 (dr1)
   8520..8781    +  promoter       RSV promoter: Rous sarcoma virus enhancer/promoter
   8807..8867    +  promoter       SV40 promoter (fragment): SV40 early promoter
   8898..9470    +  intron         β-globin intron: intron from rabbit β-globin gene
   9525..9543    +  promoter       T7 promoter: promoter for bacteriophage T7 RNA polymerase
   9554..10174   +  CDS            tetR: TETR2_ECOLX - Experimental evidence at protein level: Swiss-Prot protein existence level 1. TetR is the repressor of the tetracycline resistance element; its N-terminal region forms a helix-turn-helix structure and binds DNA. Binding of tetracycline to TetR reduces the repressor affinity for the tetracycline resistance gene (tetA) promoter operator sites. From Escherichia coli.
  10216..10337   +  polyA_signal   SV40 poly(A) signal: SV40 polyadenylation signal
  10392..10771   +  enhancer       CMV enhancer: human cytomegalovirus immediate early enhancer
  10772..10975   +  promoter       CMV promoter: human cytomegalovirus (CMV) immediate early promoter
  10977..10996   +  promoter       PLtetO-1 promoter (fragment): modified phage lambda PL promoter with tet operator sites (Lutz and Bujard, 1997)
  10998..11017   +  promoter       PLtetO-1 promoter (fragment): modified phage lambda PL promoter with tet operator sites (Lutz and Bujard, 1997)
  11025..11058   +  promoter       TRE3GV promoter (fragment): 3rd-generation Tet-responsive promoter that can be activated by binding of Tet-On® 3G, optimized for retroviral and lentiviral vectors
  11174..11191   +  CDS            9xHis (fragment): 9xHis affinity tag
  11192..11734   +  CDS            MGMT (fragment): MGMT_HUMAN - Experimental evidence at protein level: Swiss-Prot protein existence level 1. Involved in the cellular defense against the biological effects of O6-methylguanine (O6-MeG) and O4-methylthymine (O4-MeT) in DNA. Repairs the methylated nucleobase in DNA by stoichiometrically transferring the methyl group to a cysteine residue in the enzyme. This is a suicide reaction: the enzyme is irreversibly inactivated. From Homo sapiens (Human).
  11778..11798   +  protein_bind   attB1: mutant version of attB; core recombination site for the Gateway® BP reaction BP Clonase™
  11804..13780   +  CDS            CEP76: CEP76_HUMAN - Also known as C18orf9. Experimental evidence at protein level: Swiss-Prot protein existence level 1. Centrosomal protein involved in regulation of centriole duplication. Required to limit centriole duplication to once per cell cycle by preventing centriole reduplication. From Homo sapiens (Human).
  13786..14      -  protein_bind   attB2 (across the origin): mutant version of attB; recombination site for the Gateway® BP reaction BP Clonase™
>Addgene plasmid #136862 | pEBTetBl-CLIP-Cep76 | depositor full sequence | sequence record 264152 | Full Sequence
TTGTACAAAGTGGTGATGGCAGCTAGCGGCGCGCCCGGCCGCTCGAGTCTAGAGGGCCCGTTTAAACCCG
CTGATCAGCCTCGACTGTGCCTTCTAGTTGCCAGCCATCTGTTGTTTGCCCCTCCCCCGTGCCTTCCTTG
ACCCTGGAAGGTGCCACTCCCACTGTCCTTTCCTAATAAAATGAGGAAATTGCATCGCATTGTCTGAGTA
GGTGTCATTCTATTCTGGGGGGTGGGGTGGGGCAGGACAGCAAGGGGGAGGATTGGGAAGACAATAGCAG
GCTAGAGGATCGATCCCCGCCCCGGACGAACTAAACCTGACTACGACATCTCTGCCCCTTCTTCGCGGGG
CAGTGCATGTAATCCCTTCAGTTGGTTGGTACAACTTGCCAACTGGGCCCTGTTCCACATGTGACACGGG
GGGGGACCAAACACAAAGGGGTTCTCTGACTGTAGTTGACATCCTTATAAATGGATGTGCACATTTGCCA
ACACTGAGTGGCTTTCATCCTGGAGCAGACTTTGCAGTCTGTGGACTGCAACACAACATTGCCTTTATGT
GTAACTCTTGGCTGAAGCTCTTACACCAATGCTGGGGGACATGTACCTCCCAGGGGCCCAGGAAGACTAC
GGGAGGCTACACCAACGTCAATCAGAGGGGCCTGTGTAGCTACCGATAAGCGGACCCTCAAGAGGGCATT
AGCAATAGTGTTTATAAGGCCCCCTTGTTAACCCTAAACGGGTAGCATATGCTTCCCGGGTAGTAGTATA
TACTATCCAGACTAACCCTAATTCAATAGCATATGTTACCCAACGGGAAGCATATGCTATCGAATTAGGG
TTAGTAAAAGGGTCCTAAGGAACAGCGATATCTCCCACCCCATGAGCTGTCACGGTTTTATTTACATGGG
GTCAGGATTCCACGAGGGTAGTGAACCATTTTAGTCACAAGGGCAGTGGCTGAAGATCAAGGAGCGGGCA
GTGAACTCTCCTGAATCTTCGCCTGCTTCTTCATTCTCCTTCGTTTAGCTAATAGAATAACTGCTGAGTT
GTGAACAGTAAGGTGTATGTGAGGTGCTCGAAAACAAGGTTTCAGGTGACGCCCCCAGAATAAAATTTGG
ACGGGGGGTTCAGTGGTGGCATTGTGCTATGACACCAATATAACCCTCACAAACCCCTTGGGCAATAAAT
ACTAGTGTAGGAATGAAACATTCTGAATATCTTTAACAATAGAAATCCATGGGGTGGGGACAAGCCGTAA
AGACTGGATGTCCATCTCACACGAATTTATGGCTATGGGCAACACATAATCCTAGTGCAATATGATACTG
GGGTTATTAAGATGTGTCCCAGGCAGGGACCAAGACAGGTGAACCATGTTGTTACACTCTATTTGTAACA
AGGGGAAAGAGAGTGGACGCCGACAGCAGCGGACTCCACTGGTTGTCTCTAACACCCCCGAAAATTAAAC
GGGGCTCCACGCCAATGGGGCCCATAAACAAAGACAAGTGGCCACTCTTTTTTTTGAAATTGTGGAGTGG
GGGCACGCGTCAGCCCCCACACGCCGCCCTGCGGTTTTGGACTGTAAAATAAGGGTGTAATAACTTGGCT
GATTGTAACCCCGCTAACCACTGCGGTCAAACCACTTGCCCACAAAACCACTAATGGCACCCCGGGGAAT
ACCTGCATAAGTAGGTGGGCGGGCCAAGATAGGGGCGCGATTGCTGCGATCTGGAGGACAAATTACACAC
ACTTGCGCCTGAGCGCCAAGCACAGGGTTGTTGGTCCTCATATTCACGAGGTCGCTGAGAGCACGGTGGG
CTAATGTTGCCATGGGTAGCATATACTACCCAAATATCTGGATAGCATATGCTATCCTAATCTATATCTG
GGTAGCATAGGCTATCCTAATCTATATCTGGGTAGCATATGCTATCCTAATCTATATCTGGGTAGTATAT
GCTATCCTAATTTATATCTGGGTAGCATAGGCTATCCTAATCTATATCTGGGTAGCATATGCTATCCTAA
TCTATATCTGGGTAGTATATGCTATCCTAATCTGTATCCGGGTAGCATATGCTATCCTAATAGAGATTAG
GGTAGTATATGCTATCCTAATTTATATCTGGGTAGCATATACTACCCAAATATCTGGATAGCATATGCTA
TCCTAATCTATATCTGGGTAGCATATGCTATCCTAATCTATATCTGGGTAGCATAGGCTATCCTAATCTA
TATCTGGGTAGCATATGCTATCCTAATCTATATCTGGGTAGTATATGCTATCCTAATTTATATCTGGGTA
GCATAGGCTATCCTAATCTATATCTGGGTAGCATATGCTATCCTAATCTATATCTGGGTAGTATATGCTA
TCCTAATCTGTATCCGGGTAGCATATGCTATCCTCATGCATATACAGTCAGCATATGATACCCAGTAGTA
GAGTGGGAGTGCTATCCTTTGCATATGCCGCCACCTCCCAAGGGGGCGTGAATTTTCGCTGCTTGTCCTT
TTCCTGCTGGTTGCTCCCATTCTTAGGTGAATTTAAGGAGGCCAGGCTAAAGCCGTCGCATGTCTGATTG
CTCACCAGGTAAATGTCGCTAATGTTTTCCAACGCGAGAAGGTGTTGAGCGCGGAGCTGAGTGACGTGAC
AACATGGGTATGCCCAATTGCCCCATGTTGGGAGGACGAAAATGGTGACAAGACAGATGGCCAGAAATAC
ACCAACAGCACGCATGATGTCTACTGGGGATTTATTCTTTAGTGCGGGGGAATACACGGCTTTTAATACG
ATTGAGGGCGTCTCCTAACAAGTTACATCACTCCTGCCCTTCCTCACCCTCATCTCCATCACCTCCTTCA
TCTCCGTCATCTCCGTCATCACCCTCCGCGGCAGCCCCTTCCACCATAGGTGGAAACCAGGGAGGCAAAT
CTACTCCATCGTCAAAGCTGCACACAGTCACCCTGATATTGCAGGTAGGAGCGGGCTTTGTCATAACAAG
GTCCTTAATCGCATCCTTCAAAACCTCAGCAAATATATGAGTTTGTAAAAAGACCATGAAATAACAGACA
ATGGACTCCCTTAGCGGGCCAGGTTGTGGGCCGGGTCCAGGGGCCATTCCAAAGGGGAGACGACTCAATG
GTGTAAGACGACATTGTGGAATAGCAAGGGCAGTTCCTCGCCTTAGGTTGTAAAGGGAGGTCTTACTACC
TCCATATACGAACACACCGGCGACCCAAGTTCCTTCGTCGGTAGTCCTTTCTACGTGACTCCTAGCCAGG
AGAGCTCTTAAACCTTCTGCAATGTTCTCAAATTTCGGGTTGGAACCTCCTTGACCACGATGCTTTTCCA
AACCACCCTCCTTTTTTGCGCCCTGCCTCCATCACCCTGACCCCGGGGTCCAGTGCTTGGGCCTTCTCCT
GGGTCATCTGCGGGGCCCTGCTCTATCGCTCCCGGGGGCACGTCAGGCTCACCATCTGGGCCACCTTCTT
GGTGGTATTCAAAATAATCGGCTTCCCCTACAGGGTGGAAAAATGGCCTTCTACCTGGAGGGGGCCTGCG
CGGTGGAGACCCGGATGATGATGACTGACTACTGGGACTCCTGGGCCTCTTTTCTCCACGTCCACGACCT
CTCCCCCTGGCTCTTTCACGACTTCCCCCCCTGGCTCTTTCACGTCCTCTACCCCGGCGGCCTCCACTAC
CTCCTCGACCCCGGCCTCCACTACCTCCTCGACCCCGGCCTCCACTGCCTCCTCGACCCCGGCCTCCACC
TCCTGCTCCTGCCCCTCCTGCTCCTGCCCCTCCTCCTGCTCCTGCCCCTCCTGCCCCTCCTGCTCCTGCC
CCTCCTGCCCCTCCTGCTCCTGCCCCTCCTGCCCCTCCTGCTCCTGCCCCTCCTGCCCCTCCTCCTGCTC
CTGCCCCTCCTGCCCCTCCTCCTGCTCCTGCCCCTCCTGCCCCTCCTGCTCCTGCCCCTCCTGCCCCTCC
TGCTCCTGCCCCTCCTGCCCCTCCTGCTCCTGCCCCTCCTGCTCCTGCCCCTCCTGCTCCTGCCCCTCCT
GCTCCTGCCCCTCCTGCCCCTCCTGCCCCTCCTCCTGCTCCTGCCCCTCCTGCTCCTGCCCCTCCTGCCC
CTCCTGCCCCTCCTGCTCCTGCCCCTCCTCCTGCTCCTGCCCCTCCTGCCCCTCCTGCCCCTCCTCCTGC
TCCTGCCCCTCCTGCCCCTCCTCCTGCTCCTGCCCCTCCTCCTGCTCCTGCCCCTCCTGCCCCTCCTGCC
CCTCCTCCTGCTCCTGCCCCTCCTGCCCCTCCTCCTGCTCCTGCCCCTCCTCCTGCTCCTGCCCCTCCTG
CCCCTCCTGCCCCTCCTCCTGCTCCTGCCCCTCCTCCTGCTCCTGCCCCTCCTGCCCCTCCTGCCCCTCC
TGCCCCTCCTCCTGCTCCTGCCCCTCCTCCTGCTCCTGCCCCTCCTGCTCCTGCCCCTCCCGCTCCTGCT
CCTGCTCCTGTTCCACCGTGGGTCCCTTTGCAGCCAATGCAACTTGGACGTTTTTGGGGTCTCCGGACAC
CATCTCTATGTCTTGGCCCTGATCCTGAGCCGCCCGGGGCTCCTGGTCTTCCGCCTCCTCGTCCTCGTCC
TCTTCCCCGTCCTCGTCCATGGTTATCACCCCCTCTTCTTTGAGGTCCACTGCCGCCGGAGCCTTCTGGT
CCAGATGTGTCTCCCTTCTCTCCTAGGCCATTTCCAGGTCCTGTACCTGGCCCCTCGTCAGACATGATTC
ACACTAAAAGAGATCAATAGACATCTTTATTAGACGACGCTCAGTGAATACAGGGAGTGCAGACTCCTGC
CCCCTCCAACAGCCCCCCCACCCTCATCCCCTTCATGGTCGCTGTCAGACAGATCCAGGTCTGAAAATTC
CCCATCCTCCGAACCATCCTCGTCCTCATCACCAATTACTCGCAGCCCGGAAAACTCCCGCTGAACATCC
TCAAGATTTGCGTCCTGAGCCTCAAGCCAGGCCTCAAATTCCTCGTCCCCCTTTTTGCTGGACGGTAGGG
ATGGGGATTCTCGGGACCCCTCCTCTTCCTCTTCAAGGTCACCAGACAGAGATGCTACTGGGGCAACGGA
AGAAAAGCTGGGTGCGGCCTGTGAGGATCAGCTTATCGATGATAAGCTGTCAAACATGAGAATTCTTGAA
GACGAAAGGGCCTCGTGATACGCCTATTTTTATAGGTTAATGTCATGATAATAATGGTTTCTTAGACGTC
AGGTGGCACTTTTCGGGGAAATGTGCGCGGAACCCCTATTTGTTTATTTTTCTAAATACATTCAAATATG
TATCCGCTCATGAGACAATAACCCTGATAAATGCTTCAATAATATTGAAAAAGGAAGAGTATGAGTATTC
AACATTTCCGTGTCGCCCTTATTCCCTTTTTTGCGGCATTTTGCCTTCCTGTTTTTGCTCACCCAGAAAC
GCTGGTGAAAGTAAAAGATGCTGAAGATCAGTTGGGTGCACGAGTGGGTTACATCGAACTGGATCTCAAC
AGCGGTAAGATCCTTGAGAGTTTTCGCCCCGAAGAACGTTTTCCAATGATGAGCACTTTTAAAGTTCTGC
TATGTGGCGCGGTATTATCCCGTGTTGACGCCGGGCAAGAGCAACTCGGTCGCCGCATACACTATTCTCA
GAATGACTTGGTTGAGTACTCACCAGTCACAGAAAAGCATCTTACGGATGGCATGACAGTAAGAGAATTA
TGCAGTGCTGCCATAACCATGAGTGATAACACTGCGGCCAACTTACTTCTGACAACGATCGGAGGACCGA
AGGAGCTAACCGCTTTTTTGCACAACATGGGGGATCATGTAACTCGCCTTGATCGTTGGGAACCGGAGCT
GAATGAAGCCATACCAAACGACGAGCGTGACACCACGATGCCTGCAGCAATGGCAACAACGTTGCGCAAA
CTATTAACTGGCGAACTACTTACTCTAGCTTCCCGGCAACAATTAATAGACTGGATGGAGGCGGATAAAG
TTGCAGGACCACTTCTGCGCTCGGCCCTTCCGGCTGGCTGGTTTATTGCTGATAAATCTGGAGCCGGTGA
GCGTGGGTCTCGCGGTATCATTGCAGCACTGGGGCCAGATGGTAAGCCCTCCCGTATCGTAGTTATCTAC
ACGACGGGGAGTCAGGCAACTATGGATGAACGAAATAGACAGATCGCTGAGATAGGTGCCTCACTGATTA
AGCATTGGTAACTGTCAGACCAAGTTTACTCATATATACTTTAGATTGATTTAAAACTTCATTTTTAATT
TAAAAGGATCTAGGTGAAGATCCTTTTTGATAATCTCATGACCAAAATCCCTTAACGTGAGTTTTCGTTC
CACTGAGCGTCAGACCCCGTAGAAAAGATCAAAGGATCTTCTTGAGATCCTTTTTTTCTGCGCGTAATCT
GCTGCTTGCAAACAAAAAAACCACCGCTACCAGCGGTGGTTTGTTTGCCGGATCAAGAGCTACCAACTCT
TTTTCCGAAGGTAACTGGCTTCAGCAGAGCGCAGATACCAAATACTGTCCTTCTAGTGTAGCCGTAGTTA
GGCCACCACTTCAAGAACTCTGTAGCACCGCCTACATACCTCGCTCTGCTAATCCTGTTACCAGTGGCTG
CTGCCAGTGGCGATAAGTCGTGTCTTACCGGGTTGGACTCAAGACGATAGTTACCGGATAAGGCGCAGCG
GTCGGGCTGAACGGGGGGTTCGTGCACACAGCCCAGCTTGGAGCGAACGACCTACACCGAACTGAGATAC
CTACAGCGTGAGCTATGAGAAAGCGCCACGCTTCCCGAAGGGAGAAAGGCGGACAGGTATCCGGTAAGCG
GCAGGGTCGGAACAGGAGAGCGCACGAGGGAGCTTCCAGGGGGAAACGCCTGGTATCTTTATAGTCCTGT
CGGGTTTCGCCACCTCTGACTTGAGCGTCGATTTTTGTGATGCTCGTCAGGGGGGCGGAGCCTATGGAAA
AACGCCAGCAACGCGGCCTTTTTACGGTTCCTGGCCTTTTGCTGGCCTTGAAGCTGTCCCTGATGGTCGT
CATCTACCTGCCTGGACAGCATGGCCTGCAACGCGGGCATCCCGATGCCGCCGGAAGCGAGAAGAATCAT
AATGGGGAAGGCCATCCAGCCTCGCGTCGAACTAGATGATCCGGCTGTGGAATGTGTGTCAGTTAGGGTG
TGGAAAGTCCCCAGGCTCCCCAGCAGGCAGAAGTATGCAAAGCATGCATCTCAATTAGTCAGCAACCAGG
TGTGGAAAGTCCCCAGGCTCCCCAGCAGGCAGAAGTATGCAAAGCATGCATCTCAATTAGTCAGCAACCA
TAGTCCCGCCCCTAACTCCGCCCATCCCGCCCCTAACTCCGCCCAGTTCCGCCCATTCTCCGCCCCATGG
CTGACTAATTTTTTTTATTTATGCAGAGGCCGAGGCCGCCTCGGCCTCTGAGCTATTCCAGAAGTAGTGA
GGAGGCTTTTTTGGAGGGTGACCGCCACGACCGGTATGGCCAAGCCTTTGTCTCAAGAAGAATCCACCCT
CATTGAAAGAGCAACGGCTACAATCAACAGCATCCCCATCTCTGAAGACTACAGCGTCGCCAGCGCAGCT
CTCTCTAGCGACGGCCGCATCTTCACTGGTGTCAATGTATATCATTTTACTGGGGGACCTTGTGCAGAAC
TCGTGGTGCTGGGCACTGCTGCTGCTGCGGCAGCTGGCAACCTGACTTGTATCGTCGCGATCGGAAATGA
GAACAGGGGCATCTTGAGCCCCTGCGGACGGTGCCGACAGGTGCTTCTCGATCTGCATCCTGGGATCAAA
GCCATAGTGAAGGACAGTGATGGACAGCCGACGGCAGTTGGGATTCGTGAATTGCTGCCCTCTGGTTACG
GTCCGACGCGGCCCGACGGGTCCGAGGGGGGTCGACCTCGAAACTTGTTTATTGCAGCTTATAATGGTTA
CAAATAAAGCAATAGCATCACAAATTTCACAAATAAAGCATTTTTTTCACTGCATTCTAGTTGTGGTTTG
TCCAAACTCATCAATGTATCTTATCATGTCTGGATCTGATCCGAACCCCTTCCTCGACCAATTCTCATGT
TTGACAGCTTATCATCGCAGATCCGGGCAACGTTGTTGCCATTGCTCGACCAATTCTCATGTTTGACAGC
TTATCATCGCAGATCCGTATGGTGCACTCTCAGTACAATCTGCTCTGATGCCGCATAGTTAAGCCAGTAT
CTGCTCCCTGCTTGTGTGTTGGAGGTCGCTGAGTAGTGCGCGAGCAAAATTTAAGCTACAACAAGGCAAG
GCTTGACCGACAATTGCATGAAGAATCTGCTTAGGGTTAGGCGTTTTGCGCTGCTTCGCGATGTACGGGC
CAGATATACGCGTATCTGAGGGGACTAGGGTGTGTTTAGGCGAAAAGCGGGGCTTCGGTTGTACGCGGTT
AGGAGTCCCCTCAGGATATAGTAGTTTCGCTTTTGCATAGGGAGGGGGAAATGTAGTCTTATGCAATACT
CTTGTAGTCTTGCAACATGGTAACGATGAGTTAGCAACATGCCTTACAAGGAGAGAAAAAGCACCGTGCA
TGCCGATTGGTGGAAGTAAGGTGGTACGATCGTGCCTTATTAGGAAGGCAACAGACGGGTCTGACATGGA
TTGGACGAACCACTGAATTCCGCATTGCAGAGATATTGTATTTAAGTGCCTAGCTCGATACAATAAACGC
CATTTGACCATTCACCACATTGGTGTGCACCTCCAAGCTGGCCGGGGATCCTCTAGGGCCTCTGAGCTAT
TCCAGAAGTAGTGAAGAGGCTTTTTTGGAGGCCTAGGCTTTTGCAAAAAGCTCCGGATCGATCCTGAGAA
CTTCAGGGTGAGTTTGGGGACCCTTGATTGTTCTTTCTTTTTCGCTATTGTAAAATTCATGTTATATGGA
GGGGGCAAAGTTTTCAGGGTGTTGTTTAGAATGGGAAGATGTCCCTTGTATCACCATGGACCCTCATGAT
AATTTTGTTTCTTTCACTTTCTACTCTGTTGACAACCATTGTCTCCTCTTATTTTCTTTTCATTTTCTGT
AACTTTTTCGTTAAACTTTAGCTTGCATTTGTAACGAATTTTTAAATTCACTTTTGTTTATTTGTCAGAT
TGTAAGTACTTTCTCTAATCACTTTTTTTTCAAGGCAATCAGGGTATATTATATTGTACTTCAGCACAGT
TTTAGAGAACAATTGTTATAATTAAATGATAAGGTAGAATATTTCTGCATATAAATTCTGGCTGGCGTGG
AAATATTCTTATTGGTAGAAACAACTACATCCTGGTCATCATCCTGCCTTTCTCTTTATGGTTACAATGA
TATACACTGTTTGAGATGAGGATAAAATACTCTGAGTCCAAACCGGGCCCCTCTGCTAACCATGTTCATG
CCTTCTTCTTTTTCCTACAGCTCCTGGGCAACGTGCTGGTTATTGTGCTGTCTCATCATTTTGGCAAAGA
ATTGTAATACGACTCACTATAGGGCGAATTGATATGTCTAGATTAGATAAAAGTAAAGTGATTAACAGCG
CATTAGAGCTGCTTAATGAGGTCGGAATCGAAGGTTTAACAACCCGTAAACTCGCCCAGAAGCTAGGTGT
AGAGCAGCCTACATTGTATTGGCATGTAAAAAATAAGCGGGCTTTGCTCGACGCCTTAGCCATTGAGATG
TTAGATAGGCACCATACTCACTTTTGCCCTTTAGAAGGGGAAAGCTGGCAAGATTTTTTACGTAATAACG
CTAAAAGTTTTAGATGTGCTTTACTAAGTCATCGCGATGGAGCAAAAGTACATTTAGGTACACGGCCTAC
AGAAAAACAGTATGAAACTCTCGAAAATCAATTAGCCTTTTTATGCCAACAAGGTTTTTCACTAGAGAAT
GCATTATATGCACTCAGCGCTGTGGGGCATTTTACTTTAGGTTGCGTATTGGAAGATCAAGAGCATCAAG
TCGCTAAAGAAGAAAGGGAAACACCTACTACTGATAGTATGCCGCCATTATTACGACAAGCTATCGAATT
ATTTGATCACCAAGGTGCAGAGCCAGCCTTCTTATTCGGCCTTGAATTGATCATATGCGGATTAGAAAAA
CAACTTAAATGTGAAAGTGGGTCCGCGTACAGCGGATCCCGGGAATTCAGATCTTATTAAAGCAGAACTT
GTTTATTGCAGCTTATAATGGTTACAAATAAAGCAATAGCATCACAAATTTCACAAATAAAGCATTTTTT
TCACTGCATTCTAGTTGTGGTTTGTCCAAACTCATCAATGTATCTTATCATGTCTGGTCGAATCCATGGC
GCAGAACTGGTAGGTATGGAAGATCCGCGTTGACATTGATTATTGACTAGTTATTAATAGTAATCAATTA
CGGGGTCATTAGTTCATAGCCCATATATGGAGTTCCGCGTTACATAACTTACGGTAAATGGCCCGCCTGG
CTGACCGCCCAACGACCCCCGCCCATTGACGTCAATAATGACGTATGTTCCCATAGTAACGCCAATAGGG
ACTTTCCATTGACGTCAATGGGTGGAGTATTTACGGTAAACTGCCCACTTGGCAGTACATCAAGTGTATC
ATATGCCAAGTACGCCCCCTATTGACGTCAATGACGGTAAATGGCCCGCCTGGCATTATGCCCAGTACAT
GACCTTATGGGACTTTCCTACTTGGCAGTACATCTACGTATTAGTCATCGCTATTACCATGGTGATGCGG
TTTTGGCAGTACATCAATGGGCGTGGATAGCGGTTTGACTCACGGGGATTTCCAAGTCTCCACCCCATTG
ACGTCAATGGGAGTTTGTTTTGGCACCAAAATCAACGGGACTTTCCAAAATGTCGTAACAACTCCGCCCC
ATTGACGCAAATGGGCGGTAGGCGTGTACGGTGGGAGGTCTATATAAGCAGAGCTCTCCCTATCAGTGAT
AGAGATCTCCCTATCAGTGATAGAGATCGTCGACGAGCTCGTTTAGTGAACCGTCAGATCGCCTGGAGAC
GCCATCCACGCTGTTTTGACCTCCATAGAAGACACCGGGACCGATCCAGCCTCCGGACTCTAGCGTTTAA
ACTTAAGCTTACCACCATGGATTATAAAGACGATGATGACAAGCACCACCACCACCACCACGACAAGGAT
TGTGAAATGAAACGCACCACACTGGACAGCCCTTTGGGGAAGCTGGAGCTGTCTGGTTGTGAGCAGGGTC
TGCACGAAATAATTTTTCTGGGCAAGGGGACGTCTGCAGCTGATGCCGTGGAGGTCCCAGCCCCCGCTGC
GGTTCTCGGAGGTCCGGAGCCCCTGATACAGGCTACAGCCTGGCTGAATGCCTATTTCCACCAGCCCGAG
GCTATCGAAGAGTTCCCCGTGCCGGCTCTTCACCATCCCGTTTTCCAGCAAGAGTCGTTCACCAGACAGG
TGTTATGGAAGCTGCTGAAGGTTGTGAAATTCGGAGAAGTGATTTCTGAGTCACACTTAGCAGCCCTGGT
AGGCAACCCCGCAGCCACGGCAGCAGTGAATACGGCACTGGATGGCAATCCTGTCCCTATCCTGATCCCG
TGCCACAGAGTGGTCCAGGGGGATTCGGATGTGGGGCCGTACCTTGGTGGACTGGCCGTGAAGGAATGGC
TTCTGGCCCATGAAGGCCACCGGTTGGGGAAGCCAGGCTTGGGATTCGAACTGGAGGTGCTGTTCCAGGG
CCCCGGTACCGCCATCACAAGTTTGTACAAAAAAGCAGGCACCATGTCGCTGCCTCCGGAGAAAGCCTCC
GAGCTGAAGCAGCTCATCCACCAGCAGCTGAGCAAGATGGATGTCCATGGTAGAATAAGAGAAATCCTTG
CTGAGACTATACGGGAAGAATTGGCACCTGATCAACAGCATTTATCAACAGAAGATTTGATCAAAGCCCT
TAGACGTCGAGGAATCATTGACGATGTGATGAAAGAACTTAATTTTGTTACTGACAGTGTTGAGCAAGAA
CTCCCTTCCTCTCCAAAACAACCTATTTGTTTTGATAGACAATCGACATTAAAAAAAACTAATATTGATC
CAACACGGAGGTATCTTTACCTTCAGGTTTTGGGTGGAAAAGCTTTCTTGGAACATCTGCAAGAACCTGA
GCCTTTACCTGGACAAGTTTGTTCAACGTTTACTTTATGTTTACATTATCGAAACCAACGTTTTCGTTCT
AAACCTGTTCCATGTGCCTGTGAACCAGATTTTCATGATGGCTTTTTACTTGAAGTACACAGAGAAAGCT
TGGGTGATGGAACTAGAATGGCTGATTCAACAACAATGTTATCAATAAGTGATCCAATTCATATGGTGCT
AATCAAAACAGACATATTTGGTGAGACGACTTTAGTAGCATCATATTTTCTGGAATGGCGATCGGTTTTG
GGCTCAGAAAATGGAGTGACCAGTCTGACTGTGGAACTTATGGGTGTAGGCACAGAATCAAAAGTTTCTG
TGGGAATTTTAAATATAAAACTTGAAATGTATCCACCACTCAATCAAACGTTATCTCAAGAAGTAGTGAA
CACACAGCTTGCTTTGGAACGTCAGAAAACTGCAGAGAAAGAGCGATTATTTCTTGTATATGCTAAGCAG
TGGTGGAGAGAATATTTGCAAATTCGACCCTCACACAACTCACGACTGGTTAAGATTTTTGCACAGGATG
AAAATGGGATAAATAGACCAGTCTGTTCCTATGTTAAACCACTTCGAGCTGGACGGCTTCTTGATACTCC
AAGGCAAGCAGCAAGATTTGTTAATGTCCTTGGTTATGAACGAGCCCCTGTTATTGGAGGAGGAGGTAAA
CAGGAGCAGTGGTGCACTCTGCTGGCCTTTCTCTGTAGAAACAAGGGTGACTGTGAAGATCACGCTAACC
TTCTGTGCAGCCTTCTTCTTGGATATGGATTAGAAGCCTTTGTTTGTGTTGGGACCAAGGCAAAAGGAGT
ACCTCATGCATGGGTTATGACTTGTGGAACTGATGGGGCCATCACTTTTTGGGAGAGTTTAACAGGACAC
AGGTACATCCATAAACCTACCAATCCTGATGAACCTCCAGTTGCTGAACAGCCCAAACCACTGTACCCAT
ATCGAACAATTGGTTGTGTTTTCAACCATCAGATGTTCCTGGGAAATTGTCAACCCTCTGATGCAGTAGA
AACCTGTGTATTTGATTTGAACGATGAATCCAAATGGAAACCCATGAGTGAGGAAGCAATTAAATCTGTG
TGTGCTCCTGGAGCTACAACATCCCTTCCTCCCTTTCCACCTCTGTGTGCATCCACAATTGACGCGTCAG
TAACAAGTAATGAAATTGAAATGCAGCTGAGGCTCCTGGTGTCAGAACACAGGAAGGATCTTGGCCTCAC
TACTGTTTGGGAAGACCAGCTCTCCTACCTTTTATCACCAGCTTTGGCTTCTTATGAATTTGAGCGTACA
ACAAGTATATCAGCAGGCAATGAAGAATTTCAAGATGCCATAAGAAGGGCTGTACCTGATGGTCACACAT
TTAAAGGGTTCCCAATACATTTTGTGTATAGAAATGCAAGACGTGCATTTGCCACATGTCTTCGATCTCC
TTTCTGTGAAGAAATAATCTGTTGCCGTGGAGACCAAGTGCGACTGGCAGTTCGTGTCCGAGTATTTACT
TACCCTGAATCTGCATGTGCTGTTTGGATCATGTTTGCTTGTAAATATCGCTCGGTATTATAGATACCCA
GCTTTC
