Features (pLannotate 1.2.2; 31 found; start..end, strand, type, name):
     85..196     +  polyA_signal   bGH poly(A) signal: bovine growth hormone polyadenylation signal
    737..2294    -  rep_origin     oriP (fragment): Epstein-Barr virus oriP replication origin (Yates et al., 2000)
   2407..2625    -  CDS            gL (fragment): GL_EBVB9 - Experimental evidence at protein level: Swiss-Prot protein existence level 1. The heterodimer glycoprotein H-glycoprotein L is required for the fusion of viral and plasma membranes leading to virus entry into the host cell. Acts as a functional inhibitor of gH and maintains gH in an inhibited form. Upon binding to host integrins, gL dissociates from gH leading to activation of the viral fusion glycoproteins gB and gH. Fusion of EBV with B-lymphocytes requires the additional receptor- binding protein gp42, which forms a complex with gH/gL. The heterodimer gH/gL targets also host EPHA
   2708..4633    -  CDS            EBNA1: Epstein-Barr nuclear antigen 1, also known as EBNA-1 crucial for latent viral infection, and for episomal amplification of vectors containing the oriP origin (Okita et al., 2013)
   4671..5015    -  CDS            BRRF2_EBVB9 (fragment): Protein inferred from homology: Swiss-Prot protein existence level 3. From Epstein-Barr virus (strain B95-8) (HHV-4) (Human herpesvirus 4).
   5018..5041    -  promoter       tet promoter (fragment): E. coli promoter for tetracycline efflux protein gene
   5154..5258    +  promoter       AmpR promoter: bla
   5259..6119    +  CDS            AmpR: β-lactamase; bla; confers resistance to ampicillin, carbenicillin, and related antibiotics
   6290..6878    +  rep_origin     ori: high-copy-number ColE1/pMB1/pBR322/pUC origin of replication
   6924..7047    -  CDS            TcR (fragment): tetracycline efflux protein; tet; confers resistance to tetracycline
   7085..7382    +  promoter       SV40 promoter: SV40 enhancer and early promoter
   7404..7802    +  CDS            BSD: blasticidin S deaminase; Aspergillus terreus BSD; confers resistance to blasticidin
   7846..7980    +  polyA_signal   SV40 poly(A) signal: SV40 polyadenylation signal
   8102..8154    -  misc_feature   bom (fragment): basis of mobility region from pBR322
   8285..8378    +  ncRNA          Retro dr1: Accession: RF00214 - Retrovirus direct repeat 1 (dr1)
   8414..8675    +  promoter       RSV promoter: Rous sarcoma virus enhancer/promoter
   8701..8761    +  promoter       SV40 promoter (fragment): SV40 early promoter
   8792..9364    +  intron         β-globin intron: intron from rabbit β-globin gene
   9419..9437    +  promoter       T7 promoter: promoter for bacteriophage T7 RNA polymerase
   9448..10068   +  CDS            tetR: TETR2_ECOLX - Experimental evidence at protein level: Swiss-Prot protein existence level 1. TetR is the repressor of the tetracycline resistance element; its N-terminal region forms a helix-turn-helix structure and binds DNA. Binding of tetracycline to TetR reduces the repressor affinity for the tetracycline resistance gene (tetA) promoter operator sites. From Escherichia coli.
  10110..10231   +  polyA_signal   SV40 poly(A) signal: SV40 polyadenylation signal
  10286..10665   +  enhancer       CMV enhancer: human cytomegalovirus immediate early enhancer
  10666..10869   +  promoter       CMV promoter: human cytomegalovirus (CMV) immediate early promoter
  10871..10890   +  promoter       PLtetO-1 promoter (fragment): modified phage lambda PL promoter with tet operator sites (Lutz and Bujard, 1997)
  10892..10911   +  promoter       PLtetO-1 promoter (fragment): modified phage lambda PL promoter with tet operator sites (Lutz and Bujard, 1997)
  10919..10952   +  promoter       TRE3GV promoter (fragment): 3rd-generation Tet-responsive promoter that can be activated by binding of Tet-On® 3G, optimized for retroviral and lentiviral vectors
  11068..11085   +  CDS            9xHis (fragment): 9xHis affinity tag
  11086..11628   +  CDS            MGMT (fragment): MGMT_HUMAN - Experimental evidence at protein level: Swiss-Prot protein existence level 1. Involved in the cellular defense against the biological effects of O6-methylguanine (O6-MeG) and O4-methylthymine (O4-MeT) in DNA. Repairs the methylated nucleobase in DNA by stoichiometrically transferring the methyl group to a cysteine residue in the enzyme. This is a suicide reaction: the enzyme is irreversibly inactivated. From Homo sapiens (Human).
  11672..11692   +  protein_bind   attB1: mutant version of attB; core recombination site for the Gateway® BP reaction BP Clonase™
  11698..13674   +  CDS            CEP76: CEP76_HUMAN - Also known as C18orf9. Experimental evidence at protein level: Swiss-Prot protein existence level 1. Centrosomal protein involved in regulation of centriole duplication. Required to limit centriole duplication to once per cell cycle by preventing centriole reduplication. From Homo sapiens (Human).
  13679..14      -  protein_bind   attB2 (across the origin): mutant version of attB; recombination site for the Gateway® BP reaction BP Clonase™
>Addgene plasmid #136862 | pEBTetBl-CLIP-Cep76 | addgene full sequence | sequence record 276306 | Addgene NGS Result
TTGTACAAAGTGGTGATGGCAGCTAGCGGCGCGCCCGGCCGCTCGAGTCTAGAGGGCCCGTTTAAACCCG
CTGATCAGCCTCGACTGTGCCTTCTAGTTGCCAGCCATCTGTTGTTTGCCCCTCCCCCGTGCCTTCCTTG
ACCCTGGAAGGTGCCACTCCCACTGTCCTTTCCTAATAAAATGAGGAAATTGCATCGCATTGTCTGAGTA
GGTGTCATTCTATTCTGGGGGGTGGGGTGGGGCAGGACAGCAAGGGGGAGGATTGGGAAGACAATAGCAG
GCTAGAGGATCGATCCCCGCCCCGGACGAACTAAACCTGACTACGACATCTCTGCCCCTTCTTCGCGGGG
CAGTGCATGTAATCCCTTCAGTTGGTTGGTACAACTTGCCAACTGGGCCCTGTTCCACATGTGACACGGG
GGGGGACCAAACACAAAGGGGTTCTCTGACTGTAGTTGACATCCTTATAAATGGATGTGCACATTTGCCA
ACACTGAGTGGCTTTCATCCTGGAGCAGACTTTGCAGTCTGTGGACTGCAACACAACATTGCCTTTATGT
GTAACTCTTGGCTGAAGCTCTTACACCAATGCTGGGGGACATGTACCTCCCAGGGGCCCAGGAAGACTAC
GGGAGGCTACACCAACGTCAATCAGAGGGGCCTGTGTAGCTACCGATAAGCGGACCCTCAAGAGGGCATT
AGCAATAGTGTTTATAAGGCCCCCTTGTTAACCCTAAACGGGTAGCATATGCTTCCCGGGTAGTAGTATA
TACTATCCAGACTAACCCTAATTCAATAGCATATGTTACCCAACGGGAAGCATATGCTATCGAATTAGGG
TTAGTAAAAGGGTCCTAAGGAACAGCGATATCTCCCACCCCATGAGCTGTCACGGTTTTATTTACATGGG
GTCAGGATTCCACGAGGGTAGTGAACCATTTTAGTCACAAGGGCAGTGGCTGAAGATCAAGGAGCGGGCA
GTGAACTCTCCTGAATCTTCGCCTGCTTCTTCATTCTCCTTCGTTTAGCTAATAGAATAACTGCTGAGTT
GTGAACAGTAAGGTGTATGTGAGGTGCTCGAAAACAAGGTTTCAGGTGACGCCCCCAGAATAAAATTTGG
ACGGGGGGTTCAGTGGTGGCATTGTGCTATGACACCAATATAACCCTCACAAACCCCTTGGGCAATAAAT
ACTAGTGTAGGAATGAAACATTCTGAATATCTTTAACAATAGAAATCCATGGGGTGGGGACAAGCCGTAA
AGACTGGATGTCCATCTCACACGAATTTATGGCTATGGGCAACACATAATCCTAGTGCAATATGATACTG
GGGTTATTAAGATGTGTCCCAGGCAGGGACCAAGACAGGTGAACCATGTTGTTACACTCTATTTGTAACA
AGGGGAAAGAGAGTGGACGCCGACAGCAGCGGACTCCACTGGTTGTCTCTAACACCCCCGAAAATTAAAC
GGGGCTCCACGCCAATGGGGCCCATAAACAAAGACAAGTGGCCACTCTTTTTTTTGAAATTGTGGAGTGG
GGGCACGCGTCAGCCCCCACACGCCGCCCTGCGGTTTTGGACTGTAAAATAAGGGTGTAATAACTTGGCT
GATTGTAACCCCGCTAACCACTGCGGTCAAACCACTTGCCCACAAAACCACTAATGGCACCCCGGGGAAT
ACCTGCATAAGTAGGTGGGCGGGCCAAGATAGGGGCGCGATTGCTGCGATCTGGAGGACAAATTACACAC
ACTTGCGCCTGAGCGCCAAGCACAGGGTTGTTGGTCCTCATATTCACGAGGTCGCTGAGAGCACGGTGGG
CTAATGTTGCCATGGGTAGCATATACTACCCAAATATCTGGATAGCATATGCTATCCTAATCTATATCTG
GGTAGCATAGGCTATCCTAATCTATATCTGGGTAGTATATGCTATCCTAATCTGTATCCGGGTAGCATAT
GCTATCCTAATAGAGATTAGGGTAGTATATGCTATCCTAATTTATATCTGGGTAGCATATACTACCCAAA
TATCTGGATAGCATATGCTATCCTAATCTATATCTGGGTAGCATATGCTATCCTAATCTATATCTGGGTA
GCATAGGCTATCCTAATCTATATCTGGGTAGCATATGCTATCCTAATCTATATCTGGGTAGTATATGCTA
TCCTAATTTATATCTGGGTAGCATAGGCTATCCTAATCTATATCTGGGTAGCATATGCTATCCTAATCTA
TATCTGGGTAGTATATGCTATCCTAATCTGTATCCGGGTAGCATATGCTATCCTCATGCATATACAGTCA
GCATATGATACCCAGTAGTAGAGTGGGAGTGCTATCCTTTGCATATGCCGCCACCTCCCAAGGGGGCGTG
AATTTTCGCTGCTTGTCCTTTTCCTGCTGGTTGCTCCCATTCTTAGGTGAATTTAAGGAGGCCAGGCTAA
AGCCGTCGCATGTCTGATTGCTCACCAGGTAAATGTCGCTAATGTTTTCCAACGCGAGAAGGTGTTGAGC
GCGGAGCTGAGTGACGTGACAACATGGGTATGCCCAATTGCCCCATGTTGGGAGGACGAAAATGGTGACA
AGACAGATGGCCAGAAATACACCAACAGCACGCATGATGTCTACTGGGGATTTATTCTTTAGTGCGGGGG
AATACACGGCTTTTAATACGATTGAGGGCGTCTCCTAACAAGTTACATCACTCCTGCCCTTCCTCACCCT
CATCTCCATCACCTCCTTCATCTCCGTCATCTCCGTCATCACCCTCCGCGGCAGCCCCTTCCACCATAGG
TGGAAACCAGGGAGGCAAATCTACTCCATCGTCAAAGCTGCACACAGTCACCCTGATATTGCAGGTAGGA
GCGGGCTTTGTCATAACAAGGTCCTTAATCGCATCCTTCAAAACCTCAGCAAATATATGAGTTTGTAAAA
AGACCATGAAATAACAGACAATGGACTCCCTTAGCGGGCCAGGTTGTGGGCCGGGTCCAGGGGCCATTCC
AAAGGGGAGACGACTCAATGGTGTAAGACGACATTGTGGAATAGCAAGGGCAGTTCCTCGCCTTAGGTTG
TAAAGGGAGGTCTTACTACCTCCATATACGAACACACCGGCGACCCAAGTTCCTTCGTCGGTAGTCCTTT
CTACGTGACTCCTAGCCAGGAGAGCTCTTAAACCTTCTGCAATGTTCTCAAATTTCGGGTTGGAACCTCC
TTGACCACGATGCTTTCCAAACCACCCTCCTTTTTTGCGCCTGCCTCCATCACCCTGACCCCGGGGTCCA
GTGCTTGGGCCTTCTCCTGGGTCATCTGCGGGGCCCTGCTCTATCGCTCCCGGGGGCACGTCAGGCTCAC
CATCTGGGCCACCTTCTTGGTGGTATTCAAAATAATCGGCTTCCCCTACAGGGTGGAAAAATGGCCTTCT
ACCTGGAGGGGGCCTGCGCGGTGGAGACCCGGATGATGATGACTGACTACTGGGACTCCTGGGCCTCTTT
TCTCCACGTCCACGACCTCTCCCCCTGGCTCTTTCACGACTTCCCCCCCTGGCTCTTTCACGTCCTCTAC
CCCGGCGGCCTCCACTACCTCCTCGACCCCGGCCTCCACTACCTCCTCGACCCCGGCCTCCACTGCCTCC
TCGACCCCGGCCTCCACCTCCTGCTCCTGCCCCTCCTGCTCCTGCCCCTCCTCCTGCTCCTGCCCCTCCT
GCCCCTCCTGCTCCTNCCCCTCCTGCCCCTCCTGCTCCTGCCCCTCCTGCCCCTCCTGCTCCTGCCCCTC
CTGCCCCTCCTCCTGCTCCTGCCCCTCCTGCYCCTCCTCCTGCTCCTGCCCCTCCTGCYCCTCCTSCTCC
TGCCCCTCCTGCCCCTCCTGCTCCTGCCCCTCCTSCCCCTCCTGCTCCTGCCCCTCCTGCTCCTGCCCCT
CCTGCTCCTGCCCCTCCTGCTCCTGCCCCTCCTGCCCCTCCTGCCCCTCCTCCTGCTCCTGCCCCTCCTG
CTCCTGCCCCTCCTGCCCCTCCTGCCCCTCCTGCTCCTGCCCCTCCTCCTGCTCCTGCCCCTCCTGCCCC
TCCTGCCCCTCCTCCTCCCCCTCCCCCTCCTSCCCCTCCTCCTSCTCCTSCCCCTCCTCCTSCTCCTGCC
CCTCCTGCCCCTCCTCCCCCTCCTCCTSCTCCTGCCCCTCCTGCYCCTCCTCCTGCTCCTGCCCCTCCTC
CTGCTCCTGCCCCTCCTGCCCCTCCTGCCCCTCCTCCTGCTCCTGCCCCTCCTCCTGCTCCTGCCCCTCC
TGCNNCTCCTGCCCCTCCTGCCCCTCCTCCTGCTCCTGCCCCTCCTCCTGCTCCTGCCCCTCCTGCTCCT
GCCCCTCCCGCTCCTGCTCCTGCTCCTGTTCCACCGTGGGTCCCTTTGCAGCCAATGCAACTTGGACGTT
TTTGGGGTCTCCGGACACCATCTCTATGTCTTGGCCCTGATCCTGAGCCGCCCGGGGCTCCTGGTCTTCC
GCCTCCTCGTCCTCGTCCTCTTCCCCGTCCTCGTCCATGGTTATCACCCCCTCTTCTTTGAGGTCCACTG
CCGCCGGAGCCTTCTGGTCCAGATGTGTCTCCCTTCTCTCCTAGGCCATTTCCAGGTCCTGTACCTGGCC
CCTCGTCAGACATGATTCACACTAAAAGAGATCAATAGACATCTTTATTAGACGACGCTCAGTGAATACA
GGGAGTGCAGACTCCTGCCCCCTCCAACAGCCCCCCCACCCTCATCCCCTTCATGGTCGCTGTCAGACAG
ATCCAGGTCTGAAAATTCCCCATCCTCCGAACCATCCTCGTCCTCATCACCAATTACTCGCAGCCCGGAA
AACTCCCGCTGAACATCCTCAAGATTTGCGTCCTGAGCCTCAAGCCAGGCCTCAAATTCCTCGTCCCCCT
TTTTGCTGGACGGTAGGGATGGGGATTCTCGGGACCCCTCCTCTTCCTCTTCAAGGTCACCAGACAGAGA
TGCTACTGGGGCAACGGAAGAAAAGCTGGGTGCGGCCTGTGAGGATCAGCTTATCGATGATAAGCTGTCA
AACATGAGAATTCTTGAAGACGAAAGGGCCTCGTGATACGCCTATTTTTATAGGTTAATGTCATGATAAT
AATGGTTTCTTAGACGTCAGGTGGCACTTTTCGGGGAAATGTGCGCGGAACCCCTATTTGTTTATTTTTC
TAAATACATTCAAATATGTATCCGCTCATGAGACAATAACCCTGATAAATGCTTCAATAATATTGAAAAA
GGAAGAGTATGAGTATTCAACATTTCCGTGTCGCCCTTATTCCCTTTTTTGCGGCATTTTGCCTTCCTGT
TTTTGCTCACCCAGAAACGCTGGTGAAAGTAAAAGATGCTGAAGATCAGTTGGGTGCACGAGTGGGTTAC
ATCGAACTGGATCTCAACAGCGGTAAGATCCTTGAGAGTTTTCGCCCCGAAGAACGTTTTCCAATGATGA
GCACTTTTAAAGTTCTGCTATGTGGCGCGGTATTATCCCGTGTTGACGCCGGGCAAGAGCAACTCGGTCG
CCGCATACACTATTCTCAGAATGACTTGGTTGAGTACTCACCAGTCACAGAAAAGCATCTTACGGATGGC
ATGACAGTAAGAGAATTATGCAGTGCTGCCATAACCATGAGTGATAACACTGCGGCCAACTTACTTCTGA
CAACGATCGGAGGACCGAAGGAGCTAACCGCTTTTTTGCACAACATGGGGGATCATGTAACTCGCCTTGA
TCGTTGGGAACCGGAGCTGAATGAAGCCATACCAAACGACGAGCGTGACACCACGATGCCTGCAGCAATG
GCAACAACGTTGCGCAAACTATTAACTGGCGAACTACTTACTCTAGCTTCCCGGCAACAATTAATAGACT
GGATGGAGGCGGATAAAGTTGCAGGACCACTTCTGCGCTCGGCCCTTCCGGCTGGCTGGTTTATTGCTGA
TAAATCTGGAGCCGGTGAGCGTGGGTCTCGCGGTATCATTGCAGCACTGGGGCCAGATGGTAAGCCCTCC
CGTATCGTAGTTATCTACACGACGGGGAGTCAGGCAACTATGGATGAACGAAATAGACAGATCGCTGAGA
TAGGTGCCTCACTGATTAAGCATTGGTAACTGTCAGACCAAGTTTACTCATATATACTTTAGATTGATTT
AAAACTTCATTTTTAATTTAAAAGGATCTAGGTGAAGATCCTTTTTGATAATCTCATGACCAAAATCCCT
TAACGTGAGTTTTCGTTCCACTGAGCGTCAGACCCCGTAGAAAAGATCAAAGGATCTTCTTGAGATCCTT
TTTTTCTGCGCGTAATCTGCTGCTTGCAAACAAAAAAACCACCGCTACCAGCGGTGGTTTGTTTGCCGGA
TCAAGAGCTACCAACTCTTTTTCCGAAGGTAACTGGCTTCAGCAGAGCGCAGATACCAAATACTGTCCTT
CTAGTGTAGCCGTAGTTAGGCCACCACTTCAAGAACTCTGTAGCACCGCCTACATACCTCGCTCTGCTAA
TCCTGTTACCAGTGGCTGCTGCCAGTGGCGATAAGTCGTGTCTTACCGGGTTGGACTCAAGACGATAGTT
ACCGGATAAGGCGCAGCGGTCGGGCTGAACGGGGGGTTCGTGCACACAGCCCAGCTTGGAGCGAACGACC
TACACCGAACTGAGATACCTACAGCGTGAGCTATGAGAAAGCGCCACGCTTCCCGAAGGGAGAAAGGCGG
ACAGGTATCCGGTAAGCGGCAGGGTCGGAACAGGAGAGCGCACGAGGGAGCTTCCAGGGGGAAACGCCTG
GTATCTTTATAGTCCTGTCGGGTTTCGCCACCTCTGACTTGAGCGTCGATTTTTGTGATGCTCGTCAGGG
GGGCGGAGCCTATGGAAAAACGCCAGCAACGCGGCCTTTTTACGGTTCCTGGCCTTTTGCTGGCCTTGAA
GCTGTCCCTGATGGTCGTCATCTACCTGCCTGGACAGCATGGCCTGCAACGCGGGCATCCCGATGCCGCC
GGAAGCGAGAAGAATCATAATGGGGAAGGCCATCCAGCCTCGCGTCGAACTAGATGATCCGGCTGTGGAA
TGTGTGTCAGTTAGGGTGTGGAAAGTCCCCAGGCTCCCCAGCAGGCAGAAGTATGCAAAGCATGCATCTC
AATTAGTCAGCAACCAGGTGTGGAAAGTCCCCAGGCTCCCCAGCAGGCAGAAGTATGCAAAGCATGCATC
TCAATTAGTCAGCAACCATAGTCCCGCCCCTAACTCCGCCCATCCCGCCCCTAACTCCGCCCAGTTCCGC
CCATTCTCCGCCCCATGGCTGACTAATTTTTTTTATTTATGCAGAGGCCGAGGCCGCCTCGGCCTCTGAG
CTATTCCAGAAGTAGTGAGGAGGCTTTTTTGGAGGGTGACCGCCACGACCGGTATGGCCAAGCCTTTGTC
TCAAGAAGAATCCACCCTCATTGAAAGAGCAACGGCTACAATCAACAGCATCCCCATCTCTGAAGACTAC
AGCGTCGCCAGCGCAGCTCTCTCTAGCGACGGCCGCATCTTCACTGGTGTCAATGTATATCATTTTACTG
GGGGACCTTGTGCAGAACTCGTGGTGCTGGGCACTGCTGCTGCTGCGGCAGCTGGCAACCTGACTTGTAT
CGTCGCGATCGGAAATGAGAACAGGGGCATCTTGAGCCCCTGCGGACGGTGCCGACAGGTGCTTCTCGAT
CTGCATCCTGGGATCAAAGCCATAGTGAAGGACAGTGATGGACAGCCGACGGCAGTTGGGATTCGTGAAT
TGCTGCCCTCTGGTTATGTGTGGGAGGGCTAACGGTCCGACGCGGCCCGACGGGTCCGAGGGGGGTCGAC
CTCGAAACTTGTTTATTGCAGCTTATAATGGTTACAAATAAAGCAATAGCATCACAAATTTCACAAATAA
AGCATTTTTTTCACTGCATTCTAGTTGTGGTTTGTCCAAACTCATCAATGTATCTTATCATGTCTGGATC
TGATCCGAACCCCTTCCTCGACCAATTCTCATGTTTGACAGCTTATCATCGCAGATCCGGGCAACGTTGT
TGCCATTGCTCGACCAATTCTCATGTTTGACAGCTTATCATCGCAGATCCGTATGGTGCACTCTCAGTAC
AATCTGCTCTGATGCCGCATAGTTAAGCCAGTATCTGCTCCCTGCTTGTGTGTTGGAGGTCGCTGAGTAG
TGCGCGAGCAAAATTTAAGCTACAACAAGGCAAGGCTTGACCGACAATTGCATGAAGAATCTGCTTAGGG
TTAGGCGTTTTGCGCTGCTTCGCGATGTACGGGCCAGATATACGCGTATCTGAGGGGACTAGGGTGTGTT
TAGGCGAAAAGCGGGGCTTCGGTTGTACGCGGTTAGGAGTCCCCTCAGGATATAGTAGTTTCGCTTTTGC
ATAGGGAGGGGGAAATGTAGTCTTATGCAATACTCTTGTAGTCTTGCAACATGGTAACGATGAGTTAGCA
ACATGCCTTACAAGGAGAGAAAAAGCACCGTGCATGCCGATTGGTGGAAGTAAGGTGGTACGATCGTGCC
TTATTAGGAAGGCAACAGACGGGTCTGACATGGATTGGACGAACCACTGAATTCCGCATTGCAGAGATAT
TGTATTTAAGTGCCTAGCTCGATACAATAAACGCCATTTGACCATTCACCACATTGGTGTGCACCTCCAA
GCTGGCCGGGGATCCTCTAGGGCCTCTGAGCTATTCCAGAAGTAGTGAAGAGGCTTTTTTGGAGGCCTAG
GCTTTTGCAAAAAGCTCCGGATCGATCCTGAGAACTTCAGGGTGAGTTTGGGGACCCTTGATTGTTCTTT
CTTTTTCGCTATTGTAAAATTCATGTTATATGGAGGGGGCAAAGTTTTCAGGGTGTTGTTTAGAATGGGA
AGATGTCCCTTGTATCACCATGGACCCTCATGATAATTTTGTTTCTTTCACTTTCTACTCTGTTGACAAC
CATTGTCTCCTCTTATTTTCTTTTCATTTTCTGTAACTTTTTCGTTAAACTTTAGCTTGCATTTGTAACG
AATTTTTAAATTCACTTTTGTTTATTTGTCAGATTGTAAGTACTTTCTCTAATCACTTTTTTTTCAAGGC
AATCAGGGTATATTATATTGTACTTCAGCACAGTTTTAGAGAACAATTGTTATAATTAAATGATAAGGTA
GAATATTTCTGCATATAAATTCTGGCTGGCGTGGAAATATTCTTATTGGTAGAAACAACTACATCCTGGT
CATCATCCTGCCTTTCTCTTTATGGTTACAATGATATACACTGTTTGAGATGAGGATAAAATACTCTGAG
TCCAAACCGGGCCCCTCTGCTAACCATGTTCATGCCTTCTTCTTTTTCCTACAGCTCCTGGGCAACGTGC
TGGTTATTGTGCTGTCTCATCATTTTGGCAAAGAATTGTAATACGACTCACTATAGGGCGAATTGATATG
TCTAGATTAGATAAAAGTAAAGTGATTAACAGCGCATTAGAGCTGCTTAATGAGGTCGGAATCGAAGGTT
TAACAACCCGTAAACTCGCCCAGAAGCTAGGTGTAGAGCAGCCTACATTGTATTGGCATGTAAAAAATAA
GCGGGCTTTGCTCGACGCCTTAGCCATTGAGATGTTAGATAGGCACCATACTCACTTTTGCCCTTTAGAA
GGGGAAAGCTGGCAAGATTTTTTACGTAATAACGCTAAAAGTTTTAGATGTGCTTTACTAAGTCATCGCG
ATGGAGCAAAAGTACATTTAGGTACACGGCCTACAGAAAAACAGTATGAAACTCTCGAAAATCAATTAGC
CTTTTTATGCCAACAAGGTTTTTCACTAGAGAATGCATTATATGCACTCAGCGCTGTGGGGCATTTTACT
TTAGGTTGCGTATTGGAAGATCAAGAGCATCAAGTCGCTAAAGAAGAAAGGGAAACACCTACTACTGATA
GTATGCCGCCATTATTACGACAAGCTATCGAATTATTTGATCACCAAGGTGCAGAGCCAGCCTTCTTATT
CGGCCTTGAATTGATCATATGCGGATTAGAAAAACAACTTAAATGTGAAAGTGGGTCCGCGTACAGCGGA
TCCCGGGAATTCAGATCTTATTAAAGCAGAACTTGTTTATTGCAGCTTATAATGGTTACAAATAAAGCAA
TAGCATCACAAATTTCACAAATAAAGCATTTTTTTCACTGCATTCTAGTTGTGGTTTGTCCAAACTCATC
AATGTATCTTATCATGTCTGGTCGAATCCATGGCGCAGAACTGGTAGGTATGGAAGATCCGCGTTGACAT
TGATTATTGACTAGTTATTAATAGTAATCAATTACGGGGTCATTAGTTCATAGCCCATATATGGAGTTCC
GCGTTACATAACTTACGGTAAATGGCCCGCCTGGCTGACCGCCCAACGACCCCCGCCCATTGACGTCAAT
AATGACGTATGTTCCCATAGTAACGCCAATAGGGACTTTCCATTGACGTCAATGGGTGGAGTATTTACGG
TAAACTGCCCACTTGGCAGTACATCAAGTGTATCATATGCCAAGTACGCCCCCTATTGACGTCAATGACG
GTAAATGGCCCGCCTGGCATTATGCCCAGTACATGACCTTATGGGACTTTCCTACTTGGCAGTACATCTA
CGTATTAGTCATCGCTATTACCATGGTGATGCGGTTTTGGCAGTACATCAATGGGCGTGGATAGCGGTTT
GACTCACGGGGATTTCCAAGTCTCCACCCCATTGACGTCAATGGGAGTTTGTTTTGGCACCAAAATCAAC
GGGACTTTCCAAAATGTCGTAACAACTCCGCCCCATTGACGCAAATGGGCGGTAGGCGTGTACGGTGGGA
GGTCTATATAAGCAGAGCTCTCCCTATCAGTGATAGAGATCTCCCTATCAGTGATAGAGATCGTCGACGA
GCTCGTTTAGTGAACCGTCAGATCGCCTGGAGACGCCATCCACGCTGTTTTGACCTCCATAGAAGACACC
GGGACCGATCCAGCCTCCGGACTCTAGCGTTTAAACTTAAGCTTACCACCATGGATTATAAAGACGATGA
TGACAAGCACCACCACCACCACCACGACAAGGATTGTGAAATGAAACGCACCACACTGGACAGCCCTTTG
GGGAAGCTGGAGCTGTCTGGTTGTGAGCAGGGTCTGCACGAAATAATTTTTCTGGGCAAGGGGACGTCTG
CAGCTGATGCCGTGGAGGTCCCAGCCCCCGCTGCGGTTCTCGGAGGTCCGGAGCCCCTGATACAGGCTAC
AGCCTGGCTGAATGCCTATTTCCACCAGCCCGAGGCTATCGAAGAGTTCCCCGTGCCGGCTCTTCACCAT
CCCGTTTTCCAGCAAGAGTCGTTCACCAGACAGGTGTTATGGAAGCTGCTGAAGGTTGTGAAATTCGGAG
AAGTGATTTCTGAGTCACACTTAGCAGCCCTGGTAGGCAACCCCGCAGCCACGGCAGCAGTGAATACGGC
ACTGGATGGCAATCCTGTCCCTATCCTGATCCCGTGCCACAGAGTGGTCCAGGGGGATTCGGATGTGGGG
CCGTACCTTGGTGGACTGGCCGTGAAGGAATGGCTTCTGGCCCATGAAGGCCACCGGTTGGGGAAGCCAG
GCTTGGGATTCGAACTGGAGGTGCTGTTCCAGGGCCCCGGTACCGCCATCACAAGTTTGTACAAAAAAGC
AGGCACCATGTCGCTGCCTCCGGAGAAAGCCTCCGAGCTGAAGCAGCTCATCCACCAGCAGCTGAGCAAG
ATGGATGTCCATGGTAGAATAAGAGAAATCCTTGCTGAGACTATACGGGAAGAATTGGCACCTGATCAAC
AGCATTTATCAACAGAAGATTTGATCAAAGCCCTTAGACGTCGAGGAATCATTGACGATGTGATGAAAGA
ACTTAATTTTGTTACTGACAGTGTTGAGCAAGAACTCCCTTCCTCTCCAAAACAACCTATTTGTTTTGAT
AGACAATCGACATTAAAAAAAACTAATATTGATCCAACACGGAGGTATCTTTACCTTCAGGTTTTGGGTG
GAAAAGCTTTCTTGGAACATCTGCAAGAACCTGAGCCTTTACCTGGACAAGTTTGTTCAACGTTTACTTT
ATGTTTACATTATCGAAACCAACGTTTTCGTTCTAAACCTGTTCCATGTGCCTGTGAACCAGATTTTCAT
GATGGCTTTTTACTTGAAGTACACAGAGAAAGCTTGGGTGATGGAACTAGAATGGCTGATTCAACAACAA
TGTTATCAATAAGTGATCCAATTCATATGGTGCTAATCAAAACAGACATATTTGGTGAGACGACTTTAGT
AGCATCATATTTTCTGGAATGGCGATCGGTTTTGGGCTCAGAAAATGGAGTGACCAGTCTGACTGTGGAA
CTTATGGGTGTAGGCACAGAATCAAAAGTTTCTGTGGGAATTTTAAATATAAAACTTGAAATGTATCCAC
CACTCAATCAAACGTTATCTCAAGAAGTAGTGAACACACAGCTTGCTTTGGAACGTCAGAAAACTGCAGA
GAAAGAGCGATTATTTCTTGTATATGCTAAGCAGTGGTGGAGAGAATATTTGCAAATTCGACCCTCACAC
AACTCACGACTGGTTAAGATTTTTGCACAGGATGAAAATGGGATAAATAGACCAGTCTGTTCCTATGTTA
AACCACTTCGAGCTGGACGGCTTCTTGATACTCCAAGGCAAGCAGCAAGATTTGTTAATGTCCTTGGTTA
TGAACGAGCCCCTGTTATTGGAGGAGGAGGTAAACAGGAGCAGTGGTGCACTCTGCTGGCCTTTCTCTGT
AGAAACAAGGGTGACTGTGAAGATCACGCTAACCTTCTGTGCAGCCTTCTTCTTGGATATGGATTAGAAG
CCTTTGTTTGTGTTGGGACCAAGGCAAAAGGAGTACCTCATGCATGGGTTATGACTTGTGGAACTGATGG
GGCCATCACTTTTTGGGAGAGTTTAACAGGACACAGGTACATCCATAAACCTACCAATCCTGATGAACCT
CCAGTTGCTGAACAGCCCAAACCACTGTACCCATATCGAACAATTGGTTGTGTTTTCAACCATCAGATGT
TCCTGGGAAATTGTCAACCCTCTGATGCAGTAGAAACCTGTGTATTTGATTTGAACGATGAATCCAAATG
GAAACCCATGAGTGAGGAAGCAATTAAATCTGTGTGTGCTCCTGGAGCTACAACATCCCTTCCTCCCTTT
CCACCTCTGTGTGCATCCACAATTGACGCGTCAGTAACAAGTAATGAAATTGAAATGCAGCTGAGGCTCC
TGGTGTCAGAACACAGGAAGGATCTTGGCCTCACTACTGTTTGGGAAGACCAGCTCTCCTACCTTTTATC
ACCAGCTTTGGCTTCTTATGAATTTGAGCGTACAACAAGTATATCAGCAGGCAATGAAGAATTTCAAGAT
GCCATAAGAAGGGCTGTACCTGATGGTCACACATTTAAAGGGTTCCCAATACATTTTGTGTATAGAAATG
CAAGACGTGCATTTGCCACATGTCTTCGATCTCCTTTCTGTGAAGAAATAATCTGTTGCCGTGGAGACCA
AGTGCGACTGGCAGTTCGTGTCCGAGTATTTACTTACCCTGAATCTGCATGTGCTGTTTGGATCATGTTT
GCTTGTAAATATCGCTCGGTATTATAGAACCCAGCTTTC
