>Addgene plasmid #136862 | pEBTetBl-CLIP-Cep76 | depositor partial sequence | sequence record 264153 | Insert
ATGGGCGGTAGGCGTGTACGGTGGGAGGTCTATATAAGCAGAGCTCTCCCTATCAGTGATAGAGATCTCC
CTATCAGTGATAGAGATCGTCGACGAGCTCGTTTAGTGAACCGTCAGATCGCCTGGAGACGCCATCCACG
CTGTTTTGACCTCCATAGAAGACACCGGGACCGATCCAGCCTCCGGACTCTAGCGTTTAAACTTAAGCTT
ACCACCATGGATTATAAAGACGATGATGACAAGCACCACCACCACCACCACGACAAGGATTGTGAAATGA
AACGCACCACACTGGACAGCCCTTTGGGGAAGCTGGAGCTGTCTGGTTGTGAGCAGGGTCTGCACGAAAT
AATTTTTCTGGGCAAGGGGACGTCTGCAGCTGATGCCGTGGAGGTCCCAGCCCCCGCTGCGGTTCTCGGA
GGTCCGGAGCCCCTGATACAGGCTACAGCCTGGCTGAATGCCTATTTCCACCAGCCCGAGGCTATCGAAG
AGTTCCCCGTGCCGGCTCTTCACCATCCCGTTTTCCAGCAAGAGTCGTTCACCAGACAGGTGTTATGGAA
GCTGCTGAAGGTTGTGAAATTCGGAGAAGTGATTTCTGAGTCACACTTAGCAGCCCTGGTAGGCAACCCC
GCAGCCACGGCAGCAGTGAATACGGCACTGGATGGCAATCCTGTCCCTATCCTGATCCCGTGCCACAGAG
TGGTCCAGGGGGATTCGGATGTGGGGCCGTACCTTGGTGGACTGGCCGTGAAGGAATGGCTTCTGGCCCA
TGAAGGCCACCGGTTGGGGAAGCCAGGCTTGGGATTCGAACTGGAGGTGCTGTTCCAGGGCCCCGGTACC
GCCATCACAAGTTTGTACAAAAAAGCAGGCACCATGTCGCTGCCTCCGGAGAAAGCCTCCGAGCTGAAGC
AGCTCATCCACCAGCAGCTGAGCAAGATGGATGTCCATGGTAGAATAAGAGAAATCCTTGCTGAGACTAT
ACGGGAAGAATTGGCACCTGATCAACAGCATTTATCAACAGAAGATTTGATCAAAGCCCTTAGACGTCGA
GGAATCATTGACGATGTGATGAAAGAACTTAATTTTGTTACTGACAGTGTTGAGCAAGAACTCCCTTCCT
CTCCAAAACAACCTATTTGTTTTGATAGACAATCGACATTAAAAAAAACTAATATTGATCCAACACGGAG
GTATCTTTACCTTCAGGTTTTGGGTGGAAAAGCTTTCTTGGAACATCTGCAAGAACCTGAGCCTTTACCT
GGACAAGTTTGTTCAACGTTTACTTTATGTTTACATTATCGAAACCAACGTTTTCGTTCTAAACCTGTTC
CATGTGCCTGTGAACCAGATTTTCATGATGGCTTTTTACTTGAAGTACACAGAGAAAGCTTGGGTGATGG
AACTAGAATGGCTGATTCAACAACAATGTTATCAATAAGTGATCCAATTCATATGGTGCTAATCAAAACA
GACATATTTGGTGAGACGACTTTAGTAGCATCATATTTTCTGGAATGGCGATCGGTTTTGGGCTCAGAAA
ATGGAGTGACCAGTCTGACTGTGGAACTTATGGGTGTAGGCACAGAATCAAAAGTTTCTGTGGGAATTTT
AAATATAAAACTTGAAATGTATCCACCACTCAATCAAACGTTATCTCAAGAAGTAGTGAACACACAGCTT
GCTTTGGAACGTCAGAAAACTGCAGAGAAAGAGCGATTATTTCTTGTATATGCTAAGCAGTGGTGGAGAG
AATATTTGCAAATTCGACCCTCACACAACTCACGACTGGTTAAGATTTTTGCACAGGATGAAAATGGGAT
AAATAGACCAGTCTGTTCCTATGTTAAACCACTTCGAGCTGGACGGCTTCTTGATACTCCAAGGCAAGCA
GCAAGATTTGTTAATGTCCTTGGTTATGAACGAGCCCCTGTTATTGGAGGAGGAGGTAAACAGGAGCAGT
GGTGCACTCTGCTGGCCTTTCTCTGTAGAAACAAGGGTGACTGTGAAGATCACGCTAACCTTCTGTGCAG
CCTTCTTCTTGGATATGGATTAGAAGCCTTTGTTTGTGTTGGGACCAAGGCAAAAGGAGTACCTCATGCA
TGGGTTATGACTTGTGGAACTGATGGGGCCATCACTTTTTGGGAGAGTTTAACAGGACACAGGTACATCC
ATAAACCTACCAATCCTGATGAACCTCCAGTTGCTGAACAGCCCAAACCACTGTACCCATATCGAACAAT
TGGTTGTGTTTTCAACCATCAGATGTTCCTGGGAAATTGTCAACCCTCTGATGCAGTAGAAACCTGTGTA
TTTGATTTGAACGATGAATCCAAATGGAAACCCATGAGTGAGGAAGCAATTAAATCTGTGTGTGCTCCTG
GAGCTACAACATCCCTTCCTCCCTTTCCACCTCTGTGTGCATCCACAATTGACGCGTCAGTAACAAGTAA
TGAAATTGAAATGCAGCTGAGGCTCCTGGTGTCAGAACACAGGAAGGATCTTGGCCTCACTACTGTTTGG
GAAGACCAGCTCTCCTACCTTTTATCACCAGCTTTGGCTTCTTATGAATTTGAGCGTACAACAAGTATAT
CAGCAGGCAATGAAGAATTTCAAGATGCCATAAGAAGGGCTGTACCTGATGGTCACACATTTAAAGGGTT
CCCAATACATTTTGTGTATAGAAATGCAAGACGTGCATTTGCCACATGTCTTCGATCTCCTTTCTGTGAA
GAAATAATCTGTTGCCGTGGAGACCAAGTGCGACTGGCAGTTCGTGTCCGAGTATTTACTTACCCTGAAT
CTGCATGTGCTGTTTGGATCATGTTTGCTTGTAAATATCGCTCGGTATTATAG
